Addgene plasmid #240178: pVF176
Purpose: expression vector or PiggyBac-insertable cargo for expressing SREBP_WT-HaloTag-ERD-ZF1
Depositing lab: Max Staller. Depositing organization: University of California, Berkeley.
Backbone
  Vector backbone: PiggyBac
  Vector type: Mammalian Expression
Growth in bacteria
  Bacterial resistance: Ampicillin, 100 μg/mL
  Growth temperature: 37°C
  Growth strain: DH5alpha
  Copy number: High Copy
Gene/Insert
  Gene/Insert name: SREBP_WT-HaloTag-ERD-ZF1
  Species: Synthetic
  Cloning method: Gibson Cloning
Terms and licenses: Academic/Nonprofit Terms; Industry Terms: Not Available to Industry
How to cite: pVF176 was a gift from Max Staller (Addgene plasmid # 240178 ; http://n2t.net/addgene:240178 ; RRID:Addgene_240178)
