[The description below was written by a language model from this plasmid's Addgene catalogue record and pLannotate feature annotations shown in this document.]
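Description:
pVF176 is a mammalian expression plasmid built on a PiggyBac backbone. According to the record, it can be used either directly as an expression vector or as transposon cargo for genomic insertion by PiggyBac transposase. It is propagated in E. coli as a high-copy plasmid through a ColE1/pUC-type origin and selected with ampicillin (AmpR under its bla promoter). An f1 origin and remnants of a lacZα/lac promoter cloning region are also present. The automated feature table does not annotate the PiggyBac terminal repeats. The short matches to phage lambda portal protein that flank the mammalian cassettes are probably incidental or stuffer sequence rather than functional parts.

The payload is a synthetic fusion protein, SREBP_WT-HaloTag-ERD-ZF1, assembled by Gibson cloning. Reading along the annotated open reading frame, it begins with a short fragment of human SREBF1 (SREBP1), presumably the wild-type transcriptional activation region. Next comes a HaloTag, detected as the dhaA haloalkane dehalogenase from which it derives, which allows covalent labelling with chloroalkane ligands for imaging or quantification. This is followed by an estrogen receptor ligand-binding domain (annotated as ERT2-like), which typically makes nuclear activity ligand-dependent, and then by a synthetic zinc-finger DNA-binding domain and a V5 epitope tag. A partial WPRE and an SV40 polyadenylation signal follow the coding sequence. The promoter driving the fusion is not annotated and is not stated in the record. A separate upstream cassette has the mouse PGK promoter driving puromycin N-acetyltransferase with a bGH poly(A) signal, which allows selection of stably transfected or transposed cells.

The design suggests an inducible synthetic transcription factor for testing activation-domain function at a zinc-finger-targeted reporter, although the record does not describe a specific assay.
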