Features (pLannotate 1.2.2; 22 found; start..end, strand, type, name):
    719..823     -  promoter       AmpR promoter: bla
    876..1304    -  rep_origin     f1 ori (sequence partly withheld): f1 bacteriophage origin of replication; arrow indicates direction of (+) strand synthesis
   1309..1464    -  CDS            lacZα (fragment): LacZα fragment of β-galactosidase; lacZ fragment
   1466..1585    +  CDS            B (fragment): PORTL_LAMBD - Experimental evidence at protein level: Swiss-Prot protein existence level 1. Forms the portal vertex of the capsid (PubMed:6228056, PubMed:6232391). This portal plays critical roles in head assembly, genome packaging, neck/tail attachment, and genome ejection (Probable). The portal protein multimerizes as a single ring-shaped homododecamer arranged around a central channel (PubMed:6232391). Binds to the terminase subunits to form the packaging machine (PubMed:7799432). From Escherichia phage lambda (Bacteriophage lambda).
   2073..2572    +  promoter       PGK promoter: mouse phosphoglycerate kinase 1 promoter
   2594..3193    +  CDS            PuroR: puromycin N-acetyltransferase; pac from Streptomyces alboniger; confers resistance to puromycin
   3226..3450    +  polyA_signal   bGH poly(A) signal: bovine growth hormone polyadenylation signal
   3893..4072    +  CDS            SREBF1 (fragment): SRBP1_HUMAN - Also known as BHLHD1, SREBP1 From Homo sapiens (Human).
   4085..4963    +  CDS            dhaA: DHAA_PSEPV - Experimental evidence at protein level: Swiss-Prot protein existence level 1. Catalyzes hydrolytic cleavage of carbon-halogen bonds in halogenated aliphatic compounds, leading to the formation of the corresponding primary alcohols, halide ions and protons. Has a broad substrate specificity, as it is able to dehalogenate mono- and di- chlorinated and brominated alkanes (up to at least C10), and the two isomers of 1,3-dichloropropene to 3-chloroallyl alcohol; the highest activity was found with 1,2-dibromoethane, while no activity was observed with the analog 1,2-dichloroethane. Fro
   4988..5869    +  CDS            ERT2 (fragment): mutated ligand-binding domain of the human estrogen receptor (Feil et al., 1997)
   6329..6345    +  CDS            ZFHD1 (DNA binding domain) (fragment): composite human DNA-binding domain composed of domains from the transcription factors Zif268 and Oct-1 (Pomerantz et al., 1995)
   6410..6450    +  CDS            V5 tag (fragment): epitope tag from simian virus 5
   6461..6567    +  misc_feature   WPRE (fragment): woodchuck hepatitis virus posttranscriptional regulatory element
   6576..6697    +  polyA_signal   SV40 poly(A) signal: SV40 polyadenylation signal
   6715..6807    +  ncRNA          G-CSF SLDE: Accession: RF00183 - G-CSF factor stem-loop destabilising element (SLDE)
   7504..7971    +  CDS            B (fragment): PORTL_LAMBD - Experimental evidence at protein level: Swiss-Prot protein existence level 1. Forms the portal vertex of the capsid (PubMed:6228056, PubMed:6232391). This portal plays critical roles in head assembly, genome packaging, neck/tail attachment, and genome ejection (Probable). The portal protein multimerizes as a single ring-shaped homododecamer arranged around a central channel (PubMed:6232391). Binds to the terminase subunits to form the packaging machine (PubMed:7799432). From Escherichia phage lambda (Bacteriophage lambda).
   8009..8025    -  protein_bind   lac operator: The lac repressor binds to the lac operator to inhibit transcription in E. coli. This inhibition can be relieved by adding lactose or isopropyl-β-D-thiogalactopyranoside (IPTG). lac repressor encoded by lacI
   8033..8063    -  promoter       lac promoter: promoter for the E. coli lac operon
   8078..8099    -  protein_bind   CAP binding site: CAP binding activates transcription in the presence of cAMP. E. coli catabolite activator protein
   8112..8204    -  CDS            lacI (fragment): lac repressor; lacI; The lac repressor binds to the lac operator to inhibit transcription in E. coli. This inhibition can be relieved by adding lactose or isopropyl-β-D-thiogalactopyranoside (IPTG).
   8387..8975    -  rep_origin     ori: high-copy-number ColE1/pMB1/pBR322/pUC origin of replication
   9146..718     -  CDS            AmpR (across the origin): β-lactamase; bla; confers resistance to ampicillin, carbenicillin, and related antibiotics
>Addgene plasmid #240178 | pVF176 | addgene full sequence | sequence record 486850 | Addgene NGS Result
ACCCACGCTCACCGGCTCCAGATTTATCAGCAATAAACCAGCCAGCCGGAAGGGCCGAGCGCAGAAGTGG
TCCTGCAACTTTATCCGCCTCCATCCAGTCTATTAATTGTTGCCGGGAAGCTAGAGTAAGTAGTTCGCCA
GTTAATAGTTTGCGCAACGTTGTTGCCATTGCTACAGGCATCGTGGTGTCACGCTCGTCGTTTGGTATGG
CTTCATTCAGCTCCGGTTCCCAACGATCAAGGCGAGTTACATGATCCCCCATGTTGTGCAAAAAAGCGGT
TAGCTCCTTCGGTCCTCCGATCGTTGTCAGAAGTAAGTTGGCCGCAGTGTTATCACTCATGGTTATGGCA
GCACTGCATAATTCTCTTACTGTCATGCCATCCGTAAGATGCTTTTCTGTGACTGGTGAGTACTCAACCA
AGTCATTCTGAGAATAGTGTATGCGGCGACCGAGTTGCTCTTGCCCGGCGTCAATACGGGATAATACCGC
GCCACATAGCAGAACTTTAAAAGTGCTCATCATTGGAAAACGTTCTTCGGGGCGAAAACTCTCAAGGATC
TTACCGCTGTTGAGATCCAGTTCGATGTAACCCACTCGTGCACCCAACTGATCTTCAGCATCTTTTACTT
TCACCAGCGTTTCTGGGTGAGCAAAAACAGGAAGGCAAAATGCCGCAAAAAAGGGAATAAGGGCGACACG
GAAATGTTGAATACTCATACTCTTCCTTTTTCAATATTATTGAAGCATTTATCAGGGTTATTGTCTCATG
AGCGGATACATATTTGAATGTATTTAGAAAAATAAACAAATAGGGGTTCCGCGCACATTTCCCCGAAAAG
TGCCACCTAAATTGTAAGCGTTAATATTTTGTTAAAATTCGCGTTAAATTTTTGTTAAATCAGCTCATTT
TTTAACCAATAGGCCGAAATCGGCAAAATCCCTTATAAATCAAAAGAATAGACCGAGATAGGGT
[37 nt withheld, positions 975-1011]
AAAGAACGTGGACTCCAACGTCAAAGG
[49 nt withheld, positions 1039-1087]
T
[91 nt withheld, positions 1089-1179]
G
[124 nt withheld, positions 1181-1304]
CCCATTCGCCATTCAGGCTGCGCAACTGTTGGGAAGGGCGATCGGTGCGGGCCTCTTCGCTATTACGCCA
GCTGGCGAAAGGGGGATGTGCTGCAAGGCGATTAAGTTGGGTAACGCCAGGGTTTTCCCAGTCACGACGT
TGTAAAACGACGGCCAGTGAGCGCGCCTCGTTCATTCACGTTTTTGAACCCGTGGAGGACGGGCAGACTC
GCGGTGCAAATGTGTTTTACAGCGTGATGGAGCAGATGAAGATGCTCGACACGCTGCAGAACACGCAGCT
AGATTAACCCTAGAAAGATAATCATATTGTGACGTACGTTAAAGATAATCATGTGTAAAATTGACGCATG
TGTTTTATCGGTCTGTATATCGAGGTTTATTTATTAATTTGAATAGATATTAAGTTTTATTATATTTACA
CTTACATACTAATAATAAATTCAACAAACAATTTATTTATGTTTATTTATTTATTAAAAAAAACAAAAAC
TCAAAATTTCTTCTATAAAGTAACAAAACTTTTATGAGGGACAGCCCCCCCCCAAAGCCCCCAGGGATGT
AATTACGTCCCTCCCCCGCTAGGGGGCAGCAGCGAGCCGCCCGGGGCTCCGCTCCGGTCCGGCGCTCCCC
CCGCATCCCCGAGCCGGCAGCGTGCGGGGACAGCCCGGGCACGGGGAAGGTGGCACGGGATCGCTTTCCT
CTGAACGCTTCTCGCTGCTCTTTGAGCCTGCAGACACCTGGGGGGATACGGGGAAAAGGCGAACGCGTGG
GTAGGGGAGGCGCTTTTCCCAAGGCAGTCTGGAGCATGCGCTTTAGCAGCCCCGCTGGGCACTTGGCGCT
ACACAAGTGGCCTCTGGCCTCGCACACATTCCACATCCACCGGTAGGCGCCAACCGGCTCCGTTCTTTGG
TGGCCCCTTCGCGCCACCTTCTACTCCTCCCCTAGTCAGGAAGTTCCCCCCCGCCCCGCAGCTCGCGTCG
TGCAGGACGTGACAAATGGAAGTAGCACGTCTCACTAGTCTCGTGCAGATGGACAGCACCGCTGAGCAAT
GGAAGCGGGTAGGCCTTTGGGGCAGCGGCCAATAGCAGCTTTGCTCCTTCGCTTTCTGGGCTCAGAGGCT
GGGAAGGGGTGGGTCCGGGGGCGGGCTCAGGGGCGGGCTCAGGGGCGGGGCGGGCGCCCGAAGGTCCTCC
GGAGGCCCGGCATTCTGCACGCTTCAAAAGCGCACGTCTGCCGCGCTGTTCTCCTCTTCCTCATCTCCGG
GCCTTTCGACCTGCAGCCCAAGCTTCACCATGACCGAGTACAAGCCCACGGTGCGCCTCGCCACCCGCGA
CGACGTCCCCAGGGCCGTACGCACCCTCGCCGCCGCGTTCGCCGACTACCCCGCCACGCGCCACACCGTC
GATCCGGACCGCCACATCGAGCGGGTCACCGAGCTGCAAGAACTCTTCCTCACGCGCGTCGGGCTCGACA
TCGGCAAGGTGTGGGTCGCGGACGACGGCGCCGCGGTGGCGGTCTGGACCACGCCGGAGAGCGTCGAAGC
GGGGGCGGTGTTCGCCGAGATCGGCCCGCGCATGGCCGAGTTGAGCGGTTCCCGGCTGGCCGCGCAGCAA
CAGATGGAAGGCCTCCTGGCGCCGCACCGGCCCAAGGAGCCCGCGTGGTTCCTGGCCACCGTCGGCGTCT
CGCCCGACCACCAGGGCAAGGGTCTGGGCAGCGCCGTCGTGCTCCCCGGAGTGGAGGCGGCCGAGCGCGC
CGGGGTGCCCGCCTTCCTGGAGACCTCCGCGCCCCGCAACCTCCCCTTCTACGAGCGGCTCGGCTTCACC
GTCACCGCCGACGTCGAGGTGCCCGAAGGACCGCGCACCTGGTGCATGACCCGCAAGCCCGGTGCCTGAG
CGGCCCGTTTAAACCCGCTGATCAGCCTCGACTGTGCCTTCTAGTTGCCAGCCATCTGTTGTTTGCCCCT
CCCCCGTGCCTTCCTTGACCCTGGAAGGTGCCACTCCCACTGTCCTTTCCTAATAAAATGAGGAAATTGC
ATCGCATTGTCTGAGTAGGTGTCATTCTATTCTGGGGGGTGGGGTGGGGCAGGACAGCAAGGGGGAGGAT
TGGGAAGACAATAGCAGGCATGCTGGGGATGCGGTGGGCTCTATGGCTTCTGAGGCGGAACGCGATATGT
ACGGGCCAGATATACGCGTCGCAGAACAAACGCCCAGAACCGAAGGCCGGAGCCCAGACGCCGCAGCAGC
CCAGCCTGCGTTGTAACCCGGTCCCCATAGCAACCAACTACCGCAGACTACTCTCGCAAGCGCTGTTCTG
CTTGTGACCCGGACCGGCTTCTCTTCCGCTTCCGGTCCCACAATCCTCTGTCGGCCTAGAAGAGCTTTGC
ATTGTGGGAGCTCCTTCCTTTCTCGCTCCCCGGCCATCTTGGCGGCTGGTGTTGGTGAGTGAGCTCTGCG
GGGTAAACGATTAGGCGGCTCGGGGAGCTCCGCTAGCTGGTGTTTGACGCTCTGGATTATAATCCTCTCT
TCTGTCCTCTGTGTATGCTAGGTTGGGGGTTGTCCCGCACCTAGAGCTAGCGCCCAGCTTAAGCCACCAT
GGACGAACCTCCATTTTCCGAAGCGGCGTTGGAACAGGCACTGGGTGAACCTTGTGACCTCGATGCTGCG
TTGCTCACCGACATTGAGGATATGCTGCAGCTCATCAATAACCAAGATAGCGATTTTCCTGGACTTTTCG
ACCCTCCTTATGCGGGCAGTGGTGCTGGTGGGACTGACGGATCCGGCAGCATGGCCGAGATCGGAACCGG
CTTCCCTTTCGACCCTCACTACGTGGAGGTGCTGGGAGAACGGATGCACTACGTGGACGTGGGACCTAGA
GACGGAACACCAGTGCTGTTCCTGCACGGAAACCCCACAAGCAGCTACGTCTGGCGGAACATCATCCCCC
ACGTGGCCCCTACACACAGATGTATCGCCCCAGACCTGATCGGCATGGGAAAGAGCGACAAGCCCGACCT
GGGCTACTTCTTCGACGACCACGTGCGGTTCATGGACGCTTTCATCGAGGCCCTGGGACTGGAAGAGGTG
GTGCTGGTCATCCACGATTGGGGAAGCGCTCTGGGCTTCCATTGGGCCAAGAGGAACCCAGAGAGGGTCA
AGGGCATCGCCTTCATGGAGTTCATCCGGCCTATCCCCACTTGGGACGAGTGGCCAGAATTCGCCAGGGA
GACCTTCCAGGCTTTCAGAACCACCGACGTGGGCAGGAAGCTGATCATCGACCAGAACGTGTTCATCGAG
GGAACCCTGCCTATGGGAGTCGTGAGACCTCTGACCGAGGTGGAGATGGACCACTACAGGGAGCCCTTCC
TGAACCCAGTGGACAGAGAGCCTCTGTGGAGATTCCCCAACGAGCTGCCTATCGCCGGAGAACCAGCCAA
TATCGTGGCCCTGGTGGAGGAGTACATGGATTGGCTGCACCAGAGCCCCGTGCCTAAGCTGCTGTTTTGG
GGCACACCAGGAGTGCTGATTCCTCCAGCAGAAGCCGCTAGACTGGCCAAAAGCCTGCCTAATTGCAAGG
CCGTGGACATCGGCCCAGGACTGAATCTGCTGCAGGAGGACAACCCCGACCTGATTGGAAGCGAGATTGC
CCGGTGGCTCAGTACCCTGGAGATCAGCGGCAGCGCTGGCTCTGCTGGAGACATGAGAGCTGCCAACCTT
TGGCCAAGCCCGCTCATGATCAAACGCTCTAAGAAGAACAGCCTGGCCTTGTCCCTGACGGCCGACCAGA
TGGTCAGTGCCTTGTTGGATGCTGAGCCCCCCATACTCTATTCCGAGTATGATCCTACCAGACCCTTCAG
TGAAGCTTCGATGATGGGCTTACTGACCAACCTGGCAGACAGGGAGCTGGTTCACATGATCAACTGGGCG
AAGAGGGTGCCAGGCTTTGTGGATTTGACCCTCCATGATCAGGTCCACCTTCTAGAATGTGCCTGGCTAG
AGATCCTGATGATTGGTCTCGTCTGGCGCTCCATGGAGCACCCAGTGAAGCTACTGTTTGCTCCTAACTT
GCTCTTGGACAGGAACCAGGGAAAATGTGTAGAGGGCATGGTGGAGATCTTCGACATGCTGCTGGCTACA
TCATCTCGGTTCCGCATGATGAATCTGCAGGGAGAGGAGTTTGTGTGCCTCAAATCTATTATTTTGCTTA
ATTCTGGAGTGTACACATTTCTGTCCAGCACCCTGAAGTCTCTGGAAGAGAAGGACCATATCCACCGAGT
CCTGGACAAGATCACAGACACTTTGATCCACCTGATGGCCAAGGCAGGCCTGACCCTGCAGCAGCAGCAC
CAGCGGCTGGCCCAGCTCCTCCTCATCCTCTCCCACATCAGGCACATGAGTAACAAAGGCATGGAGCATC
TGTACAGCATGAAGTGCAAGAACGTGGTGCCCCTCTATGACCTGCTGCTGGAGATGCTGGACGCCCACCG
CCTACATGCGCCCACTAGCCGTGGAGGGGCATCCGTGGAGGAGACGGACCAAAGCCACTTGGCCACTGCG
GGCTCTACTTCATCGGGTACCTCTAGACCAGGCGAACGACCGTTTCAATGCCGGATATGTATGAGGAACT
TCTCCGAGGAGGCAAACTTGAGGCGCCACACCCGAACACATACAGGAGAAAAGCCATTCCAATGTCGAAT
TTGTATGCGCAATTTTTCAGATCACTCAAGCCTCAAGCGACACCTCCGCACACATACTGGTTCACAGAAG
CCCTTTCAGTGCAGGATTTGTATGCGCAACTTTAGCCAATCAGCGAACCTTTTGCGGCACACTAGAACGC
ATACAGGTGAGAAGCCTTTCCAGTGTCGCATCTGTATGCGGAACTTCAGCGACCCCAGTTCATTGAAGAG
GCATTTGCGAACTCACACCGGTTCTCAAAAACCTTTTCAGTGCCGAATTTGTATGCGCAACTTCAGCCAA
CAAACAAATTTGACGAGACACACGCGCACGCACACCGGGGAAAAACCGTTTCAATGTCGAATCTGCATGC
GCAATTTTAGCGATGCGACACAACTTGTTAGGCATCTGCGCACACACTTGCGGGGAAGCGGAGCTGGTAA
GCCTATCCCTAACCCTCTCCTCGGTCTCGATTCTACCTGAGTCGACAATCAACCTCTGGATTACAAAATT
TGTGAAAGATTGACTGGTATTCTTAACTATGTTGCTCCTTTTACGCTATGTGGATACGCTGCTTTAATGC
CTTTGTATCATGCGTTAACTAAACTTGTTTATTGCAGCTTATAATGGTTACAAATAAAGCAATAGCATCA
CAAATTTCACAAATAAAGCATTTTTTTCACTGCATTCTAGTTGTGGTTTGTCCAAACTCATCAATGTATC
TTATCATGTCTGGAATTGACTCAAATGATGTCAATTAGTCTATCAGAAGCTCATCTGGTCTCCCTTCCGG
GGGACAAGACATCCCTGTTTAATATTTAAACAGCAGTGTTCCCAAACTGGGTTCTTATATCCCTTGCTCT
GGTCAACCAGGTTGCAGGGTTTCCTGTCCTCACAGGAACGAAGTCCCTAAAGAAACAGTGGCAGCCAGGT
TTAGCCCCGGAATTGACTGGATTCCTTTTTTAGGGCCCATTGGTATGGCTTTTTCCCCGTATCCCCCCAG
GTGTCTGCAGGCTCAAAGAGCAGCGAGAAGCGTTCAGAGGAAAGCGATCCCGTGCCACCTTCCCCGTGCC
CGGGCTGTCCCCGCACGCTGCCGGCTCGGGGATGCGGGGGGAGCGCCGGACCGGAGCGGAGCCCCGGGCG
GCTCGCTGCTGCCCCCTAGCGGGGGAGGGACGTAATTACATCCCTGGGGGCTTTGGGGGGGGGCTGTCCC
TGATATCTATAACAAGAAAATATATATATAATAAGTTATCACGTAAGTAGAACATGAAATAACAATATAA
TTATCGTATGAGTTAAATCTTAAAAGTCACGTAAAAGATAATCATGCGTCATTTTGACTCACGCGGTCGT
TATAGTTCAAAATCAGTGACACTTACCGCATTGACAAGCACGCCTCACGGGAGCTCCAAGCGGCGACTGA
GATGTCCTAAATGCACAGCGACGGATTCGCGCTATTTAGAAAGAGAGAGCAATATTTCAAGAATGCATGC
GTCAATTTTACGCAGACTATCTTTCTAGGGTTAATCTAGCTGCATCAGGATCATATCGTCGGGTCTTTTT
TCCGGCTCAGTCATCGCCCAAGCTGGCGCTATCTGGGCATCGGGGAGGAAGAAGCCCGTGCCTTTTCCCG
CGAGGTTGAAGCGGCATGGAAAGAGTTTGCCGAGGATGACTGCTGCTGCATTGACGTTGAGCGAAAACGC
ACGTTTACCATGATGATTCGGGAAGGTGTGGCCATGCACGCCTTTAACGGTGAACTGTTCGTTCAGGCCA
CCTGGGATACCAGTTCGTCGCGGCTTTTCCGGACACAGTTCCGGATGGTCAGCCCGAAGCGCATCAGCAA
CCCGAACAATACCGGCGACAGCCGGAACTGCCGTGCCGGTGTGCAGATTAATGACAGCGGTGCGGCGCTG
GGATATTACGTCAGCGAGGACGGGTATCCTGGCTGGATGCCGCAGAAATGGACATGGATACCCCGTGAGT
TACCCGGCGGGCGCGCTTGGCGTAATCATGGTCATAGCTGTTTCCTGTGTGAAATTGTTATCCGCTCACA
ATTCCACACAACATACGAGCCGGAAGCATAAAGTGTAAAGCCTGGGGTGCCTAATGAGTGAGCTAACTCA
CATTAATTGCGTTGCGCTCACTGCCCGCTTTCCAGTCGGGAAACCTGTCGTGCCAGCTGCATTAATGAAT
CGGCCAACGCGCGGGGAGAGGCGGTTTGCGTATTGGGCGCTCTTCCGCTTCCTCGCTCACTGACTCGCTG
CGCTCGGTCGTTCGGCTGCGGCGAGCGGTATCAGCTCACTCAAAGGCGGTAATACGGTTATCCACAGAAT
CAGGGGATAACGCAGGAAAGAACATGTGAGCAAAAGGCCAGCAAAAGGCCAGGAACCGTAAAAAGGCCGC
GTTGCTGGCGTTTTTCCATAGGCTCCGCCCCCCTGACGAGCATCACAAAAATCGACGCTCAAGTCAGAGG
TGGCGAAACCCGACAGGACTATAAAGATACCAGGCGTTTCCCCCTGGAAGCTCCCTCGTGCGCTCTCCTG
TTCCGACCCTGCCGCTTACCGGATACCTGTCCGCCTTTCTCCCTTCGGGAAGCGTGGCGCTTTCTCATAG
CTCACGCTGTAGGTATCTCAGTTCGGTGTAGGTCGTTCGCTCCAAGCTGGGCTGTGTGCACGAACCCCCC
GTTCAGCCCGACCGCTGCGCCTTATCCGGTAACTATCGTCTTGAGTCCAACCCGGTAAGACACGACTTAT
CGCCACTGGCAGCAGCCACTGGTAACAGGATTAGCAGAGCGAGGTATGTAGGCGGTGCTACAGAGTTCTT
GAAGTGGTGGCCTAACTACGGCTACACTAGAAGAACAGTATTTGGTATCTGCGCTCTGCTGAAGCCAGTT
ACCTTCGGAAAAAGAGTTGGTAGCTCTTGATCCGGCAAACAAACCACCGCTGGTAGCGGTGGTTTTTTTG
TTTGCAAGCAGCAGATTACGCGCAGAAAAAAAGGATCTCAAGAAGATCCTTTGATCTTTTCTACGGGGTC
TGACGCTCAGTGGAACGAAAACTCACGTTAAGGGATTTTGGTCATGAGATTATCAAAAAGGATCTTCACC
TAGATCCTTTTAAATTAAAAATGAAGTTTTAAATCAATCTAAAGTATATATGAGTAAACTTGGTCTGACA
GTTACCAATGCTTAATCAGTGAGGCACCTATCTCAGCGATCTGTCTATTTCGTTCATCCATAGTTGCCTG
ACTCCCCGTCGTGTAGATAACTACGATACGGGAGGGCTTACCATCTGGCCCCAGTGCTGCAATGATACCG
CGAG
